Addgene plasmid #192340: pSLIK mCh-V5-NES-EGFP-SV40 NLS zeo
Purpose: Lentiviral expression vector for an inducible mCh-V5-NES-EGFP-SV40 NLS
Depositing lab: Kevin Janes. Depositing organization: University of Virginia. Publication: Nucleocytoplasmic transport of active HER2 causes fractional escape from the DCIS-like state. Wang L, Paudel BB, McKnight RA, Janes KA. Nat Commun. 2023 Apr 13;14(1):2110. doi: 10.1038/s41467-023-37914-x. PubMed 37055441.
Backbone
  Vector backbone: pSLIK zeo
  Backbone manufacturer: Addgene #25736
  Vector type: Lentiviral
Growth in bacteria
  Bacterial resistance: Ampicillin, 100 μg/mL
  Growth temperature: 30°C
  Growth strain: NEB Stable
  Copy number: High Copy
Gene/Insert
  Gene/Insert name: mCh-V5-NES-EGFP-SV40 NLS
  Species: Other
  Tag / fusion protein: 3xFLAG (N terminal on insert)
  Cloning method: Gateway Cloning
Terms and licenses: Academic/Nonprofit Terms; Industry Terms: Not Available to Industry
How to cite: pSLIK mCh-V5-NES-EGFP-SV40 NLS zeo was a gift from Kevin Janes (Addgene plasmid # 192340 ; http://n2t.net/addgene:192340 ; RRID:Addgene_192340)
