[The description below was written by a language model from this plasmid's Addgene catalogue record and pLannotate feature annotations shown in this document.]
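Description:
pSLIK mCh-V5-NES-EGFP-SV40 NLS zeo is an HIV-1-based lentiviral vector built on the single-vector, doxycycline-inducible pSLIK zeo backbone, with the payload introduced by Gateway recombination (attB1 and attB2 sites flank the inducible cassette). It is propagated in E. coli through a high-copy ColE1/pUC-type origin with ampicillin selection, and also carries an f1 origin. A CMV enhancer/promoter fused to a truncated 5' LTR drives transcription of the viral genome. The genome includes the Ψ packaging signal, RRE, cPPT/CTS, WPRE and a truncated 3' LTR followed by a bGH polyadenylation signal.

Between the att sites, a tight TRE promoter (seven tet operators plus a minimal CMV promoter) drives a fusion of mCherry, a V5 tag, EGFP and an SV40 large T nuclear localization signal. The nuclear export signal named in the construct title is not separately annotated; it presumably lies in the short gap between V5 and EGFP. The catalogue lists an N-terminal 3xFLAG tag, but no such feature appears in the table. Downstream, a UbC promoter expresses the rtTA3 reverse tetracycline transactivator, linked by an EMCV IRES to a Zeocin/bleomycin resistance gene. Transduced cells can therefore be selected with Zeocin, and they carry both the transactivator and the responsive promoter in one provirus. A second SV40/EM7-driven BleoR cassette lies outside the LTRs in the plasmid backbone.

With opposing export and import signals on a dual-fluorescent protein, the fusion is suited to use as an inducible reporter of nucleocytoplasmic transport, in line with the associated study of nuclear-cytoplasmic trafficking. The record itself states only that it is for inducible lentiviral expression of this fusion.
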