Features (pLannotate 1.2.2; 43 found; start..end, strand, type, name):
     31..83      -  misc_feature   bom (fragment): basis of mobility region from pBR322
    238..617     +  enhancer       CMV enhancer: human cytomegalovirus immediate early enhancer
    618..817     +  promoter       CMV promoter: human cytomegalovirus (CMV) immediate early promoter
    835..1015    +  LTR            5' LTR (truncated): truncated 5' long terminal repeat (LTR) from HIV-1
   1062..1187    +  misc_feature   HIV-1 Ψ: packaging signal of human immunodeficiency virus type 1
   1171..1534    +  CDS            HIV-1 gag (fragment): gag protein from human immunodeficiency virus 1; gag
   1680..1913    +  misc_feature   RRE: The Rev response element (RRE) of HIV-1 allows for Rev-dependent mRNA export from the nucleus to the cytoplasm.
   2290..2390    +  CDS            Rev (fragment): human immunodeficiency virus 1 (HIV-1) Rev protein; rev; enhances nuclear export of unspliced and incompletely spliced viral mRNAs
   2440..2557    +  misc_feature   cPPT/CTS: central polypurine tract and central termination sequence of HIV-1
   2614..2638    +  protein_bind   attB1: mutant version of attB; recombination site for the Gateway® BP reaction BP Clonase™
   2670..2984    +  promoter       tight TRE promoter: Tet-responsive promoter PTight, consisting of seven tet operator sequences followed by the minimal CMV promoter
   2991..3698    +  CDS            mCherry: mCherry is a basic (constitutively fluorescent) red fluorescent protein published in 2004, derived from Discosoma sp.. It is reported to be a very rapidly-maturing monomer with low acid sensitivity.
   3699..3740    +  CDS            V5 tag: epitope tag from simian virus 5
   3777..4490    +  CDS            EGFP: EGFP is a basic (constitutively fluorescent) green fluorescent protein published in 1996, derived from Aequorea victoria. It is reported to be a rapidly-maturing weak dimer with moderate acid sensitivity.
   4497..4517    +  CDS            SV40 NLS: nuclear localization signal of SV40 (simian virus 40) large T antigen
   4556..4580    -  protein_bind   attB2: mutant version of attB; recombination site for the Gateway® BP reaction BP Clonase™
   4630..5841    +  promoter       UbC promoter: human ubiquitin C promoter
   5900..6597    +  CDS            rtTA3 (fragment): reverse tetracycline transactivator 3 activates expression from Tet-responsive promoters in the presence of doxycycline
   6527..6637    +  CDS            VP48: 3 tandem repeats of the minimal activation domain of herpes simplex virus VP16 (Cheng et al., 2013)
   6795..7257    +  misc_feature   IRES: internal ribosome entry site (IRES) of the encephalomyocarditis virus (EMCV)
   7279..7326    +  promoter       EM7 promoter: synthetic bacterial promoter&nbsp
   7345..7719    +  CDS            BleoR: antibiotic-binding protein; Sh ble from Streptoalloteichus hindustanus; confers resistance to bleomycin, phleomycin, and Zeocin™
   7753..7836    +  CDS            large T antigen (fragment): large T antigen from SV40 (simian virus 40)
   7870..7893    +  misc_feature   MCS (fragment): pBluescript multiple cloning site
   7893..8481    +  misc_feature   WPRE: woodchuck hepatitis virus posttranscriptional regulatory element
   8482..8501    +  misc_feature   MCS (fragment): pBluescript multiple cloning site
   8503..9003    +  CDS            nef (fragment): NEF_HV1LA - Experimental evidence at protein level: Swiss-Prot protein existence level 1. Extracellular Nef protein targets CD4(+) T-lymphocytes for apoptosis by interacting with CXCR4 surface receptors. From Human immunodeficiency virus type 1 group M subtype B (isolate Lai) (HIV-1).
   9010..9190    +  LTR            5' LTR (truncated): truncated 5' long terminal repeat (LTR) from HIV-1
   9222..9446    +  polyA_signal   bGH poly(A) signal: bovine growth hormone polyadenylation signal
   9450..9471    +  promoter       SV40 promoter (fragment): SV40 enhancer and early promoter
   9492..9920    +  rep_origin     f1 ori (sequence partly withheld): f1 bacteriophage origin of replication; arrow indicates direction of (+) strand synthesis
   9934..10263   +  promoter       SV40 promoter: SV40 enhancer and early promoter
  10311..10358   +  promoter       EM7 promoter: synthetic bacterial promoter&nbsp
  10377..10751   +  CDS            BleoR: antibiotic-binding protein; Sh ble from Streptoalloteichus hindustanus; confers resistance to bleomycin, phleomycin, and Zeocin™
  10761..10886   +  CDS            ble (fragment): BLE_KLEPN - Experimental evidence at protein level: Swiss-Prot protein existence level 1. Binding protein with a strong affinity to the bleomycin family of antibiotics. Binds to CL990; an antimitotic-antibiotic compound. From Klebsiella pneumoniae.
  10881..11002   +  polyA_signal   SV40 poly(A) signal: SV40 polyadenylation signal
  11073..11095   -  protein_bind   lac operator (fragment): The lac repressor binds to the lac operator to inhibit transcription in E. coli. This inhibition can be relieved by adding lactose or isopropyl-β-D-thiogalactopyranoside (IPTG). lac repressor encoded by lacI
  11099..11129   -  promoter       lac promoter: promoter for the E. coli lac operon
  11144..11165   -  protein_bind   CAP binding site: CAP binding activates transcription in the presence of cAMP. E. coli catabolite activator protein
  11178..11270   -  CDS            lacI (fragment): lac repressor; lacI; The lac repressor binds to the lac operator to inhibit transcription in E. coli. This inhibition can be relieved by adding lactose or isopropyl-β-D-thiogalactopyranoside (IPTG).
  11453..12041   -  rep_origin     ori: high-copy-number ColE1/pMB1/pBR322/pUC origin of replication
  12212..13072   -  CDS            AmpR: β-lactamase; bla; confers resistance to ampicillin, carbenicillin, and related antibiotics
  13073..13177   -  promoter       AmpR promoter: bla
>Addgene plasmid #192340 | pSLIK mCh-V5-NES-EGFP-SV40 NLS zeo | addgene full sequence | sequence record 375289 | Addgene Partial NGS Result
GTCGACGGATCGGGAGATCTCCCGATCCCCTATGGTGCACTCTCAGTACAATCTGCTCTGATGCCGCATA
GTTAAGCCAGTATCTGCTCCCTGCTTGTGTGTTGGAGGTCGCTGAGTAGTGCGCGAGCAAAATTTAAGCT
ACAACAAGGCAAGGCTTGACCGACAATTGCATGAAGAATCTGCTTAGGGTTAGGCGTTTTGCGCTGCTTC
GCGATGTACGGGCCAGATATACGCGTTGACATTGATTATTGACTAGTTATTAATAGTAATCAATTACGGG
GTCATTAGTTCATAGCCCATATATGGAGTTCCGCGTTACATAACTTACGGTAAATGGCCCGCCTGGCTGA
CCGCCCAACGACCCCCGCCCATTGACGTCAATAATGACGTATGTTCCCATAGTAACGCCAATAGGGACTT
TCCATTGACGTCAATGGGTGGAGTATTTACGGTAAACTGCCCACTTGGCAGTACATCAAGTGTATCATAT
GCCAAGTACGCCCCCTATTGACGTCAATGACGGTAAATGGCCCGCCTGGCATTATGCCCAGTACATGACC
TTATGGGACTTTCCTACTTGGCAGTACATCTACGTATTAGTCATCGCTATTACCATGGTGATGCGGTTTT
GGCAGTACATCAATGGGCGTGGATAGCGGTTTGACTCACGGGGATTTCCAAGTCTCCACCCCATTGACGT
CAATGGGAGTTTGTTTTGGCACCAAAATCAACGGGACTTTCCAAAATGTCGTAACAACTCCGCCCCATTG
ACGCAAATGGGCGGTAGGCGTGTACGGTGGGAGGTCTATATAAGCAGCGCGTTTTGCCTGTACTGGGTCT
CTCTGGTTAGACCAGATCTGAGCCTGGGAGCTCTCTGGCTAACTAGGGAACCCACTGCTTAAGCCTCAAT
AAAGCTTGCCTTGAGTGCTTCAAGTAGTGTGTGCCCGTCTGTTGTGTGACTCTGGTAACTAGAGATCCCT
CAGACCCTTTTAGTCAGTGTGGAAAATCTCTAGCAGTGGCGCCCGAACAGGGACTTGAAAGCGAAAGGGA
AACCAGAGGAGCTCTCTCGACGCAGGACTCGGCTTGCTGAAGCGCGCACGGCAAGAGGCGAGGGGCGGCG
ACTGGTGAGTACGCCAAAAATTTTGACTAGCGGAGGCTAGAAGGAGAGAGATGGGTGCGAGAGCGTCAGT
ATTAAGCGGGGGAGAATTAGATCGCGATGGGAAAAAATTCGGTTAAGGCCAGGGGGAAAGAAAAAATATA
AATTAAAACATATAGTATGGGCAAGCAGGGAGCTAGAACGATTCGCAGTTAATCCTGGCCTGTTAGAAAC
ATCAGAAGGCTGTAGACAAATACTGGGACAGCTACAACCATCCCTTCAGACAGGATCAGAAGAACTTAGA
TCATTATATAATACAGTAGCAACCCTCTATTGTGTGCATCAAAGGATAGAGATAAAAGACACCAAGGAAG
CTTTAGACAAGATAGAGGAAGAGCAAAACAAAAGTAAGACCACCGCACAGCAAGCGGCCGCTGATCTTCA
GACCTGGAGGAGGAGATATGAGGGACAATTGGAGAAGTGAATTATATAAATATAAAGTAGTAAAAATTGA
ACCATTAGGAGTAGCACCCACCAAGGCAAAGAGAAGAGTGGTGCAGAGAGAAAAAAGAGCAGTGGGAATA
GGAGCTTTGTTCCTTGGGTTCTTGGGAGCAGCAGGAAGCACTATGGGCGCAGCGTCAATGACGCTGACGG
TACAGGCCAGACAATTATTGTCTGGTATAGTGCAGCAGCAGAACAATTTGCTGAGGGCTATTGAGGCGCA
ACAGCATCTGTTGCAACTCACAGTCTGGGGCATCAAGCAGCTCCAGGCAAGAATCCTGGCTGTGGAAAGA
TACCTAAAGGATCAACAGCTCCTGGGGATTTGGGGTTGCTCTGGAAAACTCATTTGCACCACTGCTGTGC
CTTGGAATGCTAGTTGGAGTAATAAATCTCTGGAACAGATTTGGAATCACACGACCTGGATGGAGTGGGA
CAGAGAAATTAACAATTACACAAGCTTAATACACTCCTTAATTGAAGAATCGCAAAACCAGCAAGAAAAG
AATGAACAAGAATTATTGGAATTAGATAAATGGGCAAGTTTGTGGAATTGGTTTAACATAACAAATTGGC
TGTGGTATATAAAATTATTCATAATGATAGTAGGAGGCTTGGTAGGTTTAAGAATAGTTTTTGCTGTACT
TTCTATAGTGAATAGAGTTAGGCAGGGATATTCACCATTATCGTTTCAGACCCACCTCCCAACCCCGAGG
GGACCCGACAGGCCCGAAGGAATAGAAGAAGAAGGTGGAGAGAGAGACAGAGACAGATCCATTCGATTAG
TGAACGGATCGGCACTGCGTGCGCCAATTCTGCAGACAAATGGCAGTATTCATCCACAATTTTAAAAGAA
AAGGGGGGATTGGGGGGTACAGTGCAGGGGAAAGAATAGTAGACATAATAGCAACAGACATACAAACTAA
AGAATTACAAAAACAAATTACAAAAATTCAAAATTTTCGGGTTTATTACAGGGACAGCAGAGATCCAGTT
TGGTTAATTCTAGACAGTTATCAACAAGTTTGTACAAAAAAGCAGGCTTTAAAGGAACCAATTCAGTCGA
CTGGATCCCGAGTTTACTCCCTATCAGTGATAGAGAACGTATGTCGAGTTTACTCCCTATCAGTGATAGA
GAACGATGTCGAGTTTACTCCCTATCAGTGATAGAGAACGTATGTCGAGTTTACTCCCTATCAGTGATAG
AGAACGTATGTCGAGTTTACTCCCTATCAGTGATAGAGAACGTATGTCGAGTTTATCCCTATCAGTGATA
GAGAACGTATGTCGAGTTTACTCCCTATCAGTGATAGAGAACGTATGTCGAGGTAGGCGTGTACGGTGGG
AGGCCTATATAAGCAGAGCTCGTTTAGTGAACCGTCAGATCGCCACTAGTATGGTGAGCAAGGGCGAGGA
GGATAACATGGCCATCATCAAGGAGTTCATGCGCTTCAAGGTGCACATGGAGGGCTCCGTGAACGGCCAC
GAGTTCGAGATCGAGGGCGAGGGCGAGGGCCGCCCCTACGAGGGCACCCAGACCGCCAAGCTGAAGGTGA
CCAAGGGTGGCCCCCTGCCCTTCGCCTGGGACATCCTGTCCCCTCAGTTCATGTACGGCTCCAAGGCCTA
CGTGAAGCACCCCGCCGACATCCCCGACTACTTGAAGCTGTCCTTCCCCGAGGGCTTCAAGTGGGAGCGC
GTGATGAACTTCGAGGACGGCGGCGTGGTGACCGTGACCCAGGACTCCTCCCTGCAGGACGGCGAGTTCA
TCTACAAGGTGAAGCTGCGCGGCACCAACTTCCCCTCCGACGGCCCCGTAATGCAGAAGAAGACCATGGG
CTGGGAGGCCTCCTCCGAGCGGATGTACCCCGAGGACGGCGCCCTGAAGGGCGAGATCAAGCAGAGGCTG
AAGCTGAAGGACGGCGGCCACTACGACGCTGAGGTCAAGACCACCTACAAGGCCAAGAAGCCCGTGCAGC
TGCCCGGCGCCTACAACGTCAACATCAAGTTGGACATCACCTCCCACAACGAGGACTACACCATCGTGGA
ACAGTACGAACGCGCCGAGGGCCGCCACTCCACCGGCGGCATGGACGAGCTGTACAAGGGTAAGCCTATC
CCTAACCCTCTCCTCGGTCTCGATTCTACGACCGGTTTAGCCTTGAAATTAGCAGGTCTTGATATCATGG
TGAGCAAGGGCGAGGAGCTGTTCACCGGGGTGGTGCCCATCCTGGTCGAGCTGGACGGCGACGTAAACGG
CCACAAGTTCAGCGTGTCTGGCGAGGGCGAGGGCGATGCCACCTACGGCAAGCTGACCCTGAAGTTCATC
TGCACCACCGGCAAGCTGCCCGTGCCCTGGCCCACCCTCGTGACCACCCTGACCTACGGCGTGCAGTGCT
TCAGCCGCTACCCCGACCACATGAAGCAGCACGACTTCTTCAAGTCCGCCATGCCCGAAGGCTACGTCCA
GGAGCGCACCATCTTCTTCAAGGACGACGGCAACTACAAGACCCGCGCCGAGGTGAAGTTCGAGGGCGAC
ACCCTGGTGAACCGCATCGAGCTGAAGGGCATCGACTTCAAGGAGGACGGCAACATCCTGGGGCACAAGC
TGGAGTACAACTACAACAGCCACAACGTCTATATCATGGCCGACAAGCAGAAGAACGGCATCAAGGCGAA
CTTCAAGATCCGCCACAACATCGAGGACGGCAGCGTGCAGCTCGCCGACCACTACCAGCAGAACACCCCC
ATCGGCGACGGCCCCGTGCTGCTGCCCGACAACCACTACCTGAGCACCCAGTCCGCCCTGAGCAAAGACC
CCAACGAGAAGCGCGATCACATGGTCCTGCTGGAGTTCGTGACCGCCGCCGGGATCACTCTCGGCATGGA
CGAGCTGTACGGTACCCCAAAAAAGAAGAGAAAGGTATGACAATTGGAAGACTAATGCGTTTTCGAGATA
TCTAGACCCAGCTTTCTTGTACAAAGTGGTTGATAACATCTCGAGCCATAAAGATGGTTAATTAACCCAC
CCAAGATCTGGCCTCCGCGCCGGGTTTTGGCGCCTCCCGCGGGCGCCCCCCTCCTCACGGCGAGCGCTGC
CACGTCAGACGAAGGGCGCAGCGAGCGTCCTGATCCTTCCGCCCGGACGCTCAGGACAGCGGCCCGCTGC
TCATAAGACTCGGCCTTAGAACCCCAGTATCAGCAGAAGGACATTTTAGGACGGGACTTGGGTGACTCTA
GGGCACTGGTTTTCTTTCCAGAGAGCGGAACAGGCGAGGAAAAGTAGTCCCTTCTCGGCGATTCTGCGGA
GGGATCTCCGTGGGGCGGTGAACGCCGATGATTATATAAGGACGCGCCGGGTGTGGCACAGCTAGTTCCG
TCGCAGCCGGGATTTGGGTCGCGGTTCTTGTTTGTGGATCGCTGTGATCGTCACTTGGTGAGTAGCGGGC
TGCTGGGCTGGCCGGGGCTTTCGTGGCCGCCGGGCCGCTCGGTGGGACGGAAGCGTGTGGAGAGACCGCC
AAGGGCTGTAGTCTGGGTCCGCGAGCAAGGTTGCCCTGAACTGGGGGTTGGGGGGAGCGCAGCAAAATGG
CGGCTGTTCCCGAGTCTTGAATGGAAGACGCTTGTGAGGCGGGCTGTGAGGTCGTTGAAACAAGGTGGGG
GGCATGGTGGGCGGCAAGAACCCAAGGTCTTGAGGCCTTCGCTAATGCGGGAAAGCTCTTATTCGGGTGA
GATGGGCTGGGGCACCATCTGGGGACCCTGACGTGAAGTTTGTCACTGACTGGAGAACTCGGTTTGTCGT
CTGTTGCGGGGGCGGCAGTTATGGCGGTGCCGTTGGGCAGTGCACCCGTACCTTTGGGAGCGCGCGCCCT
CGTCGTGTCGTGACGTCACCCGTTCTGTTGGCTTATAATGCAGGGTGGGGCCACCTGCCGGTAGGTGTGC
GGTAGGCTTTTCTCCGTCGCAGGACGCAGGGTTCGGGCCTAGGGTAGGCTCTCCTGAATCGACAGGCGCC
GGACCTCTGGTGAGGGGAGGGATAAGTGAGGCGTCAGTTTCTTTGGTCGGTTTTATGTACCTATCTTCTT
AAGTAGCTGAAGCTCCGGTTTTGAACTATGCGCTCGGGGTTGGCGAGTGTGTTTTGTGAAGTTTTTTAGG
CACCTTTTGAAATGTAATCATTTGGGTCAATATGTAATTTTCAGTGTTAGACTAGTAAATTGTCCGCTAA
ATTCTGGCCGTTTTTGGCTTTTTTGTTAGACGAAGCTTGGTACCGAGCTCGGATCTCCACCCCGTACCGG
TCCTGCAGTCGAATTCACCATGTCTAGACTGGACAAGAGCAAAGTCATAAACGGAGCTCTGGAATTACTC
AATGGTGTCGGTATCGAAGGCCTGACGACAAGGAAACTCGCTCAAAAGCTGGGAGTTGAGCAGCCTACCC
TGTACTGGCACGTGAAGAACAAGCGGGCCCTGCTCGATGCCCTGCCAATCGAGATGCTGGACAGGCATCA
TACCCACTTCTGCCCCCTGGAAGGCGAGTCATGGCAAGACTTTCTGCGGAACAACGCCAAGTCATACCGC
TGTGCTCTCCTCTCACATCGCGACGGGGCTAAAGTGCATCTCGGCACCCGCCCAACAGAGAAACAGTACG
AAACCCTGGAAAATCAGCTCGCGTTCCTGTGTCAGCAAGGCTTCTCCCTGGAGAACGCACTGTACGCTCT
GTCCGCCGTGGGCCACTTTACACTGGGCTGCGTATTGGAGGAACAGGAGCATCAAGTAGCAAAAGAGGAA
AGAGAGACACCTACCACCGATTCTATGCCCCCACTTCTGAGACAAGCAATTGAGCTGTTCGACCGGCAGG
GAGCCGAACCTGCCTTCCTTTTCGGCCTGGAACTAATCATATGTGGCCTGGAGAAACAGCTAAAGTGCGA
AAGCGGCGGGCCGACCGACGCCCTTGACGATTTTGACTTAGACATGCTCCCAGCCGATGCCCTTGACGAC
TTTGACCTTGATATGCTGCCTGCTGACGCTCTTGACGATTTTGACCTTGACATGCTCCCCGGGTAACTAA
GTAAGGATCCGCGGCCGCACTAGAGGAATTCCGCCCCTCTCCCYCCCCCCCCCCTAACGTTACTGGCCGA
AGCCGCTTGGAATAAGGCCGGTGTGCGTTTGTCTATATGTTATTTTCCACCATATTGCCGTCTTTTGGCA
ATGTGAGGGCCCGGAAACCTGGCCCTGTCTTCTTGACGAGCATTCCTAGGGGTCTTTCCCCTCTCGCCAA
AGGAATGCAAGGTCTGTTGAATGTCGTGAAGGAAGCAGTTCCTCTGGAAGCTTCTTGAAGACAAACAACG
TCTGTAGCGACCCTTTGCAGGCAGCGGAACCCCCCACCTGGCGACAGGTGCCTCTGCGGCCAAAAGCCAC
GTGTATAAGATACACCTGCAAAGGCGGCACAACCCCAGTGCCACGTTGTGAGTTGGATAGTTGTGGAAAG
AGTCAAATGGCTCTCCTCAAGCGTATTCAACAAGGGGCTGAAGGATGCCCAGAAGGTACCCCATTGTATG
GGATCTGATCTGGGGCCTCGGTGCACATGCTTTACATGTGTTTAGTCGAGGTTAAAAAAACGTCTAGGCC
CCCCGAACCACGGGGACGTGGTTTTCCTTTGAAAAACACGATGATAAGCTTACCGGTACGCGTGATGTGT
TGACAATTAATCATCGGCATAGTATATCGGCATAGTATAATACGACAAGGTGAGGAACTAAACCATGGCC
AAGTTGACCAGTGCCGTTCCGGTGCTCACCGCGCGCGACGTCGCCGGAGCGGTCGAGTTCTGGACCGACC
GGCTCGGGTTCTCCCGGGACTTCGTGGAGGACGACTTCGCCGGTGTGGTCCGGGACGACGTGACCCTGTT
CATCAGCGCGGTCCAGGACCAGGTGGTGCCGGACAACACCCTGGCCTGGGTGTGGGTGCGCGGCCTGGAC
GAGCTGTACGCCGAGTGGTCGGAGGTCGTGTCCACGAACTTCCGGGACGCCTCCGGGCCGGCCATGACCG
AGATCGGCGAGCAGCCGTGGGGGCGGGAGTTCGCCCTGCGCGACCCGGCCGGCAACTGCGTGCACTTCGT
GGCCGAGGAGCAGGACTGACACATCTGTACAAGTAAAGCGGCCGCGACTCTAGATCATAATCAGCCATAC
CACATTTGTAGAGGTTTTACTTGCTTTAAAAAACCTCCCACACCTCCCCCTGAACCTGAAACATAAAATG
AATGCAATTGTTGTTGTTTAGTCCCTCCCAATTCGATATCAAGCTTATCGATAATCAACCTCTGGATTAC
AAAATTTGTGAAAGATTGACTGGTATTCTTAACTATGTTGCTCCTTTTACGCTATGTGGATACGCTGCTT
TAATGCCTTTGTATCATGCTATTGCTTCCCGTATGGCTTTCATTTTCTCCTCCTTGTATAAATCCTGGTT
GCTGTCTCTTTATGAGGAGTTGTGGCCCGTTGTCAGGCAACGTGGCGTGGTGTGCACTGTGTTTGCTGAC
GCAACCCCCACTGGTTGGGGCATTGCCACCACCTGTCAGCTCCTTTCCGGGACTTTCGCTTTCCCCCTCC
CTATTGCCACGGCGGAACTCATCGCCGCCTGCCTTGCCCGCTGCTGGACAGGGGCTCGGCTGTTGGGCAC
TGACAATTCCGTGGTGTTGTCGGGGAAATCATCGTCCTTTCCTTGGCTGCTCGCCTGTGTTGCCACCTGG
ATTCTGCGCGGGACGTCCTTCTGCTACGTCCCTTCGGCCCTCAATCCAGCGGACCTTCCTTCCCGCGGCC
TGCTGCCGGCTCTGCGGCCTCTTCCGCGTCTTCGCCTTCGCCCTCAGACGAGTCGGATCTCCCTTTGGGC
CGCCTCCCCGCATCGATACCGTCGACCTCGATCGAGACCTAGAAAAACATGGAGCAATCACAAGTAGCAA
TACAGCAGCTACCAATGCTGATTGTGCCTGGCTAGAAGCACAAGAGGAGGAGGAGGTGGGTTTTCCAGTC
ACACCTCAGGTACCTTTAAGACCAATGACTTACAAGGCAGCTGTAGATCTTAGCCACTTTTTAAAAGAAA
AGGGGGGACTGGAAGGGCTAATTCACTCCCAACGAAGACAAGATATCCTTGATCTGTGGATCTACCACAC
ACAAGGCTACTTCCCTGATTGGCAGAACTACACACCAGGGCCAGGGATCAGATATCCACTGACCTTTGGA
TGGTGCTACAAGCTAGTACCAGTTGAGCAAGAGAAGGTAGAAGAAGCCAATGAAGGAGAGAACACCCGCT
TGTTACACCCTGTGAGCCTGCATGGGATGGATGACCCGGAGAGAGAAGTATTAGAGTGGAGGTTTGACAG
CCGCCTAGCATTTCATCACATGGCCCGAGAGCTGCATCCGGACTGTACTGGGTCTCTCTGGTTAGACCAG
ATCTGAGCCTGGGAGCTCTCTGGCTAACTAGGGAACCCACTGCTTAAGCCTCAATAAAGCTTGCCTTGAG
TGCTTCAAGTAGTGTGTGCCCGTCTGTTGTGTGACTCTGGTAACTAGAGATCCCTCAGACCCTTTTAGTC
AGTGTGGAAAATCTCTAGCAGGGCCCGTTTAAACCCGCTGATCAGCCTCGACTGTGCCTTCTAGTTGCCA
GCCATCTGTTGTTTGCCCCTCCCCCGTGCCTTCCTTGACCCTGGAAGGTGCCACTCCCACTGTCCTTTCC
TAATAAAATGAGGAAATTGCATCGCATTGTCTGAGTAGGTGTCATTCTATTCTGGGGGGTGGGGTGGGGC
AGGACAGCAAGGGGGAGGATTGGGAAGACAATAGCAGGCATGCTGGGGATGCGGTGGGCTCTATGGCTTC
TGAGGCGGAAAGAACCAGCTGGGGCTCTAGGGGGTATCCCC
[124 nt withheld, positions 9492-9615]
C
[91 nt withheld, positions 9617-9707]
A
[49 nt withheld, positions 9709-9757]
CCTTTGACGTTGGAGTCCACGTTCTTT
[37 nt withheld, positions 9785-9821]
ACCCTATCTCGGTCTATTCTTTTGATTTATAAGGGATTTTGCCGATTTCGGCCTATTGGTTAAAAAATGA
GCTGATTTAACAAAAATTTAACGCGAATTAATTCTGTGGAATGTGTGTCAGTTAGGGTGTGGAAAGTCCC
CAGGCTCCCCAGCAGGCAGAAGTATGCAAAGCATGCATCTCAATTAGTCAGCAACCAGGTGTGGAAAGTC
CCCAGGCTCCCCAGCAGGCAGAAGTATGCAAAGCATGCATCTCAATTAGTCAGCAACCATAGTCCCGCCC
CTAACTCCGCCCATCCCGCCCCTAACTCCGCCCAGTTCCGCCCATTCTCCGCCCCATGGCTGACTAATTT
TTTTTATTTATGCAGAGGCCGAGGCCGCCTCTGCCTCTGAGCTATTCCAGAAGTAGTGAGGAGGCTTTTT
TGGAGGCCTAGGCTTTTGCAAAAAGCTCCCGGGAGCTTGTATATCCATTTTCGGATCTGATCAGCACGTG
TTGACAATTAATCATCGGCATAGTATATCGGCATAGTATAATACGACAAGGTGAGGAACTAAACCATGGC
CAAGTTGACCAGTGCCGTTCCGGTGCTCACCGCGCGCGACGTCGCCGGAGCGGTCGAGTTCTGGACCGAC
CGGCTCGGGTTCTCCCGGGACTTCGTGGAGGACGACTTCGCCGGTGTGGTCCGGGACGACGTGACCCTGT
TCATCAGCGCGGTCCAGGACCAGGTGGTGCCGGACAACACCCTGGCCTGGGTGTGGGTGCGCGGCCTGGA
CGAGCTGTACGCCGAGTGGTCGGAGGTCGTGTCCACGAACTTCCGGGACGCCTCCGGGCCGGCCATGACC
GAGATCGGCGAGCAGCCGTGGGGGCGGGAGTTCGCCCTGCGCGACCCGGCCGGCAACTGCGTGCACTTCG
TGGCCGAGGAGCAGGACTGACACGTGCTACGAGATTTCGATTCCACCGCCGCCTTCTATGAAAGGTTGGG
CTTCGGAATCGTTTTCCGGGACGCCGGCTGGATGATCCTCCAGCGCGGGGATCTCATGCTGGAGTTCTTC
GCCCACCCCAACTTGTTTATTGCAGCTTATAATGGTTACAAATAAAGCAATAGCATCACAAATTTCACAA
ATAAAGCATTTTTTTCACTGCATTCTAGTTGTGGTTTGTCCAAACTCATCAATGTATCTTATCATGTCTG
TATACCGTCGACCTCTAGCTAGAGCTTGGCGTAATCATGGTCATAGCTGTTTCCTGTGTGAAATTGTTAT
CCGCTCACAATTCCACACAACATACGAGCCGGAAGCATAAAGTGTAAAGCCTGGGGTGCCTAATGAGTGA
GCTAACTCACATTAATTGCGTTGCGCTCACTGCCCGCTTTCCAGTCGGGAAACCTGTCGTGCCAGCTGCA
TTAATGAATCGGCCAACGCGCGGGGAGAGGCGGTTTGCGTATTGGGCGCTCTTCCGCTTCCTCGCTCACT
GACTCGCTGCGCTCGGTCGTTCGGCTGCGGCGAGCGGTATCAGCTCACTCAAAGGCGGTAATACGGTTAT
CCACAGAATCAGGGGATAACGCAGGAAAGAACATGTGAGCAAAAGGCCAGCAAAAGGCCAGGAACCGTAA
AAAGGCCGCGTTGCTGGCGTTTTTCCATAGGCTCCGCCCCCCTGACGAGCATCACAAAAATCGACGCTCA
AGTCAGAGGTGGCGAAACCCGACAGGACTATAAAGATACCAGGCGTTTCCCCCTGGAAGCTCCCTCGTGC
GCTCTCCTGTTCCGACCCTGCCGCTTACCGGATACCTGTCCGCCTTTCTCCCTTCGGGAAGCGTGGCGCT
TTCTCATAGCTCACGCTGTAGGTATCTCAGTTCGGTGTAGGTCGTTCGCTCCAAGCTGGGCTGTGTGCAC
GAACCCCCCGTTCAGCCCGACCGCTGCGCCTTATCCGGTAACTATCGTCTTGAGTCCAACCCGGTAAGAC
ACGACTTATCGCCACTGGCAGCAGCCACTGGTAACAGGATTAGCAGAGCGAGGTATGTAGGCGGTGCTAC
AGAGTTCTTGAAGTGGTGGCCTAACTACGGCTACACTAGAAGAACAGTATTTGGTATCTGCGCTCTGCTG
AAGCCAGTTACCTTCGGAAAAAGAGTTGGTAGCTCTTGATCCGGCAAACAAACCACCGCTGGTAGCGGTG
GTTTTTTTGTTTGCAAGCAGCAGATTACGCGCAGAAAAAAAGGATCTCAAGAAGATCCTTTGATCTTTTC
TACGGGGTCTGACGCTCAGTGGAACGAAAACTCACGTTAAGGGATTTTGGTCATGAGATTATCAAAAAGG
ATCTTCACCTAGATCCTTTTAAATTAAAAATGAAGTTTTAAATCAATCTAAAGTATATATGAGTAAACTT
GGTCTGACAGTTACCAATGCTTAATCAGTGAGGCACCTATCTCAGCGATCTGTCTATTTCGTTCATCCAT
AGTTGCCTGACTCCCCGTCGTGTAGATAACTACGATACGGGAGGGCTTACCATCTGGCCCCAGTGCTGCA
ATGATACCGCGAGACCCACGCTCACCGGCTCCAGATTTATCAGCAATAAACCAGCCAGCCGGAAGGGCCG
AGCGCAGAAGTGGTCCTGCAACTTTATCCGCCTCCATCCAGTCTATTAATTGTTGCCGGGAAGCTAGAGT
AAGTAGTTCGCCAGTTAATAGTTTGCGCAACGTTGTTGCCATTGCTACAGGCATCGTGGTGTCACGCTCG
TCGTTTGGTATGGCTTCATTCAGCTCCGGTTCCCAACGATCAAGGCGAGTTACATGATCCCCCATGTTGT
GCAAAAAAGCGGTTAGCTCCTTCGGTCCTCCGATCGTTGTCAGAAGTAAGTTGGCCGCAGTGTTATCACT
CATGGTTATGGCAGCACTGCATAATTCTCTTACTGTCATGCCATCCGTAAGATGCTTTTCTGTGACTGGT
GAGTACTCAACCAAGTCATTCTGAGAATAGTGTATGCGGCGACCGAGTTGCTCTTGCCCGGCGTCAATAC
GGGATAATACCGCGCCACATAGCAGAACTTTAAAAGTGCTCATCATTGGAAAACGTTCTTCGGGGCGAAA
ACTCTCAAGGATCTTACCGCTGTTGAGATCCAGTTCGATGTAACCCACTCGTGCACCCAACTGATCTTCA
GCATCTTTTACTTTCACCAGCGTTTCTGGGTGAGCAAAAACAGGAAGGCAAAATGCCGCAAAAAAGGGAA
TAAGGGCGACACGGAAATGTTGAATACTCATACTCTTCCTTTTTCAATATTATTGAAGCATTTATCAGGG
TTATTGTCTCATGAGCGGATACATATTTGAATGTATTTAGAAAAATAAACAAATAGGGGTTCCGCGCACA
TTTCCCCGAAAAGTGCCACCTGAC
